>Addgene plasmid #38844 | HMGCS1 | depositor partial sequence | sequence record 48901 | HMGCS1 sequence 1452 bps
ATGCACCATCATCATCATCATTCTTCTGGTGTAGATCTGGGTACCGAGAACCTGTACTTCCAATCCATGG
ATGTGGGAATTGTTGCCCTTGAGATCTATTTTCCTTCTCAATATGTTGATCAAGCAGAGTTGGAAAAATA
TGATGGTGTAGATGCTGGAAAGTATACCATTGGCTTGGGCCAGGCCAAGATGGGCTTCTGCACAGATAGA
GAAGATATTAACTCTCTTTGCATGACTGTGGTTCAGAATCTTATGGAGAGAAATAACCTTTCCTATGATT
GCATTGGGCGGCTGGAAGTTGGAACAGAGACAATCATCGACAAATCAAAGTCTGTGAAGACTAATTTGAT
GCAGCTGTTTGAAGAGTCTGGGAATACAGATATAGAAGGAATCGACACAACTAATGCATGCTATGGAGGC
ACAGCTGCTGTCTTCAATGCTGTTAACTGGATTGAGTCCAGCTCTTGGGATGGACGGTATGCCCTGGTAG
TTGCAGGAGATATTGCTGTATATGCCACAGGAAATGCTAGACCTACAGGTGGAGTTGGAGCAGTAGCTCT
GCTAATTGGGCCAAATGCTCCTTTAATTTTTGAACGAGGGCTTCGTGGGACACATATGCAACATGCCTAT
GATTTTTACAAGCCTGATATGCTATCTGAATATCCTATAGTAGATGGAAAACTCTCCATACAGTGCTACC
TCAGTGCATTAGACCGCTGCTACTCTGTCTACTGCAAAAAGATCCATGCCCAGTGGCAGAAAGAGGGAAA
TGATAAAGATTTTACCTTGAATGATTTTGGCTTCATGATCTTTCACTCACCATATTGTAAACTGGTTCAG
AAATCTCTAGCTCGGATGTTGCTGAATGACTTCCTTAATGACCAGAATAGAGATAAAAATAGTATCTATA
GTGGCCTGGAAGCCTTTGGGGATGTTAAATTAGAAGACACCTACTTTGATAGAGATGTGGAGAAGGCATT
TATGAAGGCTAGCTCTGAACTCTTCAGTCAGAAAACAAAGGCATCTTTACTTGTATCAAATCAAAATGGA
AATATGTACACATCTTCAGTATATGGTTCCCTTGCATCTGTTCTAGCACAGTACTCACCTCAGCAATTAG
CAGGGAAGAGAATTGGAGTGTTTTCTTATGGTTCTGGTTTGGCTGCCACTCTGTACTCTCTTAAAGTCAC
ACAAGATGCTACACCGGGGTCTGCTCTTGATAAAATAACAGCAAGTTTATGTGATCTTAAATCAAGGCTT
GATTCAAGAACTGGTGTGGCACCAGATGTCTTCGCTGAAAACATGAAGCTCAGAGAGGACACCCATCATT
TGGTCAACTATATTCCCCAGGGTTCAATAGATTCACTCTTTGAAGGAACGTGGTACTTAGTTAGGGTGGA
TGAAAAGCACAGAAGAACTTACGCTCGGCGTCCCTGACAGTAAAGGTGGATA
