>Addgene plasmid #38844 | HMGCS1 | addgene partial sequence | sequence record 50348 | T7_term
CCTTCGGGCTTTGTTAGCAGCCGGATCTCAGTGGTGGTGGTGGTGGTGCTCGAGTGCGGCCGCAAGCTTG
TCGACGGAGCTCGAATTCGGATCCGTATCCACCTTTACTGTCAGGGACGCCGAGCGTAAGTTCTTCTGTG
CTTTTCATCCACCCTAACTAAGTACCACGTTCCTTCAAAGAGTGAATCTATTGAACCCTGGGGAATATAG
TTGACCAAATGATGGGTGTCCTCTCTGAGCTTCATGTTTTCAGCGAAGACATCTGGTGCCACACCAGTTC
TTGAATCAAGCCTTGATTTAAGATCACATAAACTTGCTGTTATTTTATCAAGAGCAGACCCCGGTGTAGC
ATCTTGTGTGACTTTAAGAGAGTACAGAGTGGCAGCCAAACCAGAACCATAAGAAAACACTCCAATTCTC
TTCCCTGCTAATTGCTGAGGTGAGTACTGTGCTAGAACAGATGCAAGGGAACCATATACTGAAGATGTGT
ACATATTTCCATTTTGATTTGATACAAGTAAAGATGCCTTTGTTTTCTGACTGAAGAGTTCAGAGCTAGC
CTTCATAAATGCCTTCTCCACATCTCTATCAAAGTAGGTGTCTTCTAATTTAACATCCCCAAAGGCTTCC
AGGCCACTATAGATACTATTTTTATCTCTATTCTGGTCATTAAGGAAGTCATTCAGCAACATCCGAGCTA
GAGATTTCTGAACCAGTTTACAATATGGTGAGTGAAAGATCATGAAGCCAAAATCATTCAAGGTAAAATC
TTTATCATTTCCCTCTTTCTGCCACTGGGCATGGATCTTTTTGCAGTAGACAGAGTAGCAGCGGTCTAAT
GCACTGAGGTAGCACTGTATGGAGAGTT
