>Addgene plasmid #38844 | HMGCS1 | addgene partial sequence | sequence record 52721 | T7 5'-TAATACGACTCACTATAGGG-3'
AGGAGATATACATATGCACCATCATCATCATCATTCTTCTGGTGTAGATCTGGGTACCGAGAACCTGTAC
TTCCAATCCATGGATGTGGGAATTGTTGCCCTTGAGATCTATTTTCCTTCTCAATATGTTGATCAAGCAG
AGTTGGAAAAATATGATGGTGTAGATGCTGGAAAGTATACCATTGGCTTGGGCCAGGCCAAGATGGGCTT
CTGCACAGATAGAGAAGATATTAACTCTCTTTGCATGACTGTGGTTCAGAATCTTATGGAGAGAAATAAC
CTTTCCTATGATTGCATTGGGCGGCTGGAAGTTGGAACAGAGACAATCATCGACAAATCAAAGTCTGTGA
AGACTAATTTGATGCAGCTGTTTGAAGAGTCTGGGAATACAGATATAGAAGGAATCGACACAACTAATGC
ATGCTATGGAGGCACAGCTGCTGTCTTCAATGCTGTTAACTGGATTGAGTCCAGCTCTTGGGATGGACGG
TATGCCCTGGTAGTTGCAGGAGATATTGCTGTATATGCCACAGGAAATGCTAGACCTACAGGTGGAGTTG
GAGCAGTAGCTCTGCTAATTGGGCCAAATGCTCCTTTAATTTTTGAACGAGGGCTTCGTGGGACACATAT
GCAACATGCCTATGATTTTTACAAGCCTGATATGCTATCTGAATATCCTATAGTAGATGGAAAACTCTCC
ATACAGTGCTACCTCAGTGCATTAGACCGCTGCTACTCTGTCTACTGCAAAAAGATCCATGCCCAGTGGC
AGAAAG
