[The description below was written by a language model from this plasmid's Addgene catalogue record.]
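Description:
HMGCS1 is a bacterial expression plasmid built on the pNIC28-Bsa4 backbone from the SGC, a vector designed for high-throughput production of recombinant proteins in E. coli. It is selected with kanamycin and is recorded as low copy. The record does not list the origin of replication or the promoter explicitly. However, T7 and T7-terminator are given as the sequencing primers, which implies that the insert sits between a T7 promoter and a T7 terminator. In that arrangement, expression would depend on a host strain that supplies T7 RNA polymerase.

The insert is a 1452 bp coding segment of human HMGCS1, the soluble (cytosolic) 3-hydroxy-3-methylglutaryl-Coenzyme A synthase 1. This enzyme condenses acetyl-CoA with acetoacetyl-CoA to form HMG-CoA in the mevalonate pathway. The fragment was introduced by ligation independent cloning, which avoids restriction and ligation steps and suits parallel construct generation. It is fused at its N terminus to a His tag followed by a TEV protease site. The tag allows the protein to be captured by immobilised metal affinity chromatography, and TEV cleavage then removes it to leave a near-native protein.

The stated purpose is bacterial expression for structure determination, and the record links the insert to a deposited PDB structure. The record also cautions that the insert may not be the full open reading frame. It is therefore best regarded as a crystallography-optimised construct whose boundaries may be truncated relative to the native protein, not as a complete cDNA clone. No feature table was provided, so the exact construct boundaries and the positions of other backbone elements cannot be confirmed here.
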