Addgene plasmid #38844: HMGCS1
Purpose: Bacterial expression for structure determination; may not be full ORF
Depositing lab: Nicola Burgess-Brown. Depositing organization: University of Oxford.
Backbone
  Vector backbone: pNIC28-Bsa4
  Backbone manufacturer: SGC
  Vector type: Bacterial Expression
Growth in bacteria
  Bacterial resistance: Kanamycin, 50 μg/mL
  Growth temperature: 37°C
  Growth strain: Mach1
  Copy number: Low Copy
Gene/Insert
  Gene/Insert name: HMGCS1 (alt names: 3-hydroxy-3-methylglutaryl-Coenzyme A synthase 1 (soluble); PDB:2P8U)
  Species: H. sapiens (human)
  Insert size (bp): 1452
  Entrez Gene: HMGCS1 (a.k.a. BOS_19813)
  Tag / fusion protein: His Tev (N terminal on insert)
  Cloning method: Ligation Independent Cloning
  Sequencing primers: 5′ T7; 3′ T7-term
Terms and licenses: Academic/Nonprofit Terms; Industry Terms: Not Available to Industry
How to cite: HMGCS1 was a gift from Nicola Burgess-Brown (Addgene plasmid # 38844 ; http://n2t.net/addgene:38844 ; RRID:Addgene_38844)
